Addgene plasmid #227156: pCS2+8-cyp-33e1(C295A)-flag-tev-halo-his
Purpose: For T-REX experiments of cyp-33e1 C295A mutant. Less sensing ability to reactive electrophilic species (RES).
Depositing lab: Yimon Aye. Depositing organization: Swiss Federal Institute of Technology (EPFL). Publication: Organ-specific electrophile responsivity mapping in live C. elegans. Liu J, Kulkarni A, Gao YQ, Urul DA, Hamelin R, Novotny BA, Long MJC, Aye Y. Cell. 2024 Dec 26;187(26):7450-7469.e29. doi: 10.1016/j.cell.2024.10.014. Epub 2024 Nov 5. PubMed 39504959.
Backbone
  Vector backbone: pCS2+8
  Backbone size w/o insert (bp): 4134
  Total vector size (bp): 6617
  Vector type: Mammalian Expression
Growth in bacteria
  Bacterial resistance: Ampicillin, 100 μg/mL
  Growth temperature: 37°C
  Growth strain: DH5alpha
  Copy number: High Copy
Gene/Insert
  Gene/Insert name: cyp-33e1 (alt name: C49C8.4)
  Species: C. elegans (nematode)
  Mutation: changed cysteine 295 to alanine
  GenBank ID: NM_069079.6
  Entrez Gene: cyp-33E1 (a.k.a. CELE_C49C8.4)
  Promoter: CMV and SP6
  Tag / fusion protein: Flag (C terminal on insert); HaloTag (C terminal on insert); His6 (C terminal on insert)
  Cloning method: Ligation Independent Cloning
  Sequencing primers: 5′ CMV forward or SP6 forward; 3′ M13 reverse
Terms and licenses: Academic/Nonprofit Terms; Industry Terms: Not Available to Industry
How to cite: pCS2+8-cyp-33e1(C295A)-flag-tev-halo-his was a gift from Yimon Aye (Addgene plasmid # 227156 ; http://n2t.net/addgene:227156 ; RRID:Addgene_227156)
