[The description below was written by a language model from this plasmid's Addgene catalogue record and pLannotate feature annotations shown in this document.]
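Description:
pCS2+8-cyp-33e1(C295A)-flag-tev-halo-his is a mammalian expression plasmid of about 6.6 kb, built on the pCS2+8 backbone. It encodes the C. elegans cytochrome P450 family gene cyp-33e1 (C49C8.4) with cysteine 295 changed to alanine. It is propagated in E. coli through a high-copy ColE1/pUC-type origin and selected with ampicillin via the β-lactamase gene. An f1 origin and remnants of the lac promoter/operator and lacZα region are carried over from the backbone.

Expression is driven by the simian CMV IE94 enhancer/promoter, which in this circular plasmid lies directly upstream of an SP6 promoter. The same open reading frame can therefore be transcribed in transfected cells or by SP6 polymerase in vitro to make mRNA. The cyp-33e1 coding sequence is not annotated in the feature table, but it presumably occupies the unannotated stretch between the SP6 promoter and HaloTag. According to the record and the construct name, it is followed at the C terminus by a Flag epitope, a TEV protease cleavage site, HaloTag and a His6 tag. The short "capTEV" fragment called after HaloTag most likely reflects the His6 tag. An SV40 polyadenylation signal terminates the transcript, and T7 and T3 promoter elements flank this region in the reverse orientation.

HaloTag binds chloroalkane ligands covalently. In T-REX experiments, the stated use of this plasmid, that property serves to deliver a reactive electrophile to the fused protein. The record describes the C295A mutant as having reduced ability to sense reactive electrophilic species, which makes it suitable as a sensing-impaired comparison, presumably against wild-type cyp-33e1. The Flag and His6 tags allow detection and purification, and TEV cleavage can separate the protein from the Halo domain.
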