Features (pLannotate 1.2.2; 16 found; start..end, strand, type, name):
     35..53      +  promoter       SP6 promoter: promoter for bacteriophage SP6 RNA polymerase
   1681..2571    +  CDS            HaloTag®: modified bacterial dehalogenase that forms covalent bonds with chloroalkane derivatives
   2581..2600    +  CDS            capTEV™ (fragment): composite tag for in vivo biotinylation, TEV protease cleavage, and 6xHis tagging
   2644..2661    -  promoter       T7 promoter (fragment): promoter for bacteriophage T7 RNA polymerase
   2666..2800    -  polyA_signal   SV40 poly(A) signal: SV40 polyadenylation signal
   2913..2931    -  promoter       T3 promoter: promoter for bacteriophage T3 RNA polymerase
   2976..2992    -  protein_bind   lac operator: The lac repressor binds to the lac operator to inhibit transcription in E. coli. This inhibition can be relieved by adding lactose or isopropyl-β-D-thiogalactopyranoside (IPTG). lac repressor encoded by lacI
   3000..3030    -  promoter       lac promoter: promoter for the E. coli lac operon
   3045..3066    -  protein_bind   CAP binding site: CAP binding activates transcription in the presence of cAMP. E. coli catabolite activator protein
   3079..3171    -  CDS            lacI (fragment): lac repressor; lacI; The lac repressor binds to the lac operator to inhibit transcription in E. coli. This inhibition can be relieved by adding lactose or isopropyl-β-D-thiogalactopyranoside (IPTG).
   3354..3942    -  rep_origin     ori: high-copy-number ColE1/pMB1/pBR322/pUC origin of replication
   4113..4973    -  CDS            AmpR: β-lactamase; bla; confers resistance to ampicillin, carbenicillin, and related antibiotics
   4974..5078    -  promoter       AmpR promoter: bla
   5131..5559    -  rep_origin     f1 ori (sequence partly withheld): f1 bacteriophage origin of replication; arrow indicates direction of (+) strand synthesis
   5564..5630    -  CDS            lacZα (fragment): LacZα fragment of β-galactosidase; lacZ fragment
   5637..6614    +  promoter       CMV IE94 promoter: enhancer/promoter region of simian cytomegalovirus major immediate early transcription unit IE94
>Addgene plasmid #227156 | pCS2+8-cyp-33e1(C295A)-flag-tev-halo-his | addgene full sequence | sequence record 458997 | Addgene NGS Result
CGCCATTCTGCCTGGGGACGTCGGAGCAAGCTTGATTTAGGTGACACTATAGAATACAAGCTACTTGTTC
TTTTTGCAGGATCCACTAGTGGCGCGCCATTAATTAAAGGCCGGCCAGCGATCGCCGGACCCACCATGAT
TTTACTTATTCTCACTTCGATATTAATTATCTACCTCTTTAATCATTTTTACTGGAAGAGAAGAAAATTA
CCACCAGGTCCAATTCCACTCCCTATTATTGGAAATTTATATCTTATGACGGAAGATGTTAAGCCAGGAT
ACAAGATGTACGAGAAATTGAAAGACAAATATGGTCCAGTGTTCACATTTTGGTTGGCAAATCTTCCAAT
GGTTACTGTGACTGATTGGAAACTCATCAAGCAGCATTTCATAAAAGATGGAGCCAACTTTGTAGGAAGA
CCAGAGTTTCCAATTTCAATGGAAATGAGACAAGGTCCATATGGAATTATTGAATCTCATGGTGATAGAT
GGATTCAGCAAAGAAGATTTGCATTGCATATTCTTCGAGATTTTGGATTGGGAAAGAATTTGATGGAAGA
AAAGGTTCTTGGTGAAGTTACTGCAATGATTGACAGTATTCGAAAAAGCATGGAAGATGTTGATATGCAA
AATATATTTGATGCATCCGTGGGATCCGTAATCAATAATATGCTTTTTGGATATCGTTATGATGAGACAA
ACATTGAAGAATTTCTGGAACTCAAAAATCGAATGAATAAGCATTTCAAGTTAGCTGCAGAACCAATGGG
AGGACTTATTGGAATGAATCCATGGCTTGGACATCTCCCGTTTTTCAAGGGATATAAAAATGTAATAATG
CACAACTGGATGGGTCTCATGGAAATGTTCCGTAAGCAGGCTACAGATAGACTTGCATCAATTGACTATG
ATTCTGATGAATATTCGGATTACGTAGAAGCATTTTTGAAAGAAAGAAAGAAACATGAAAATGAGCAAGA
TTTCGGAGGATTTGAAATGGAACAACTTGATAGTGTAGCTTTTGATCTATGGGTTGCTGGAATGGAAACA
ACTTCAAATACTCTCAATTGGGCACTTCTCTATGTCCTTTTGAATCCAGAAGTACGTCAAAAAGTCTATG
AAGAATTGGAAAGAGAAATTGGAAGTGATAGGATTATTACAACTACCGACCGACCTAAACTCAACTATAT
CAATGCAACTGTTAATGAATCTCAACGTCTTGCTAATCTTCTTCCAATGAATCTATCTAGATCTACAAAT
GCTGATGTTGAAATTGCTGGCTACCGTATTCCAAAAGATACTGTAATCACTCCACAAATCAGTTCAGTAA
TGTATGATCCAGAGATATTCCCTGAACCATACGAATTCAAACCTGAAAGATTCCTAGAATCGGATGGAAG
TTTGAAAAAAGTAGAAGAACTTGTGCCATTTTCAATTGGAAAACGGCAATGTCTTGGAGAAGGACTGGCC
AAAATGGAACTATTCTTGTATTTTGCAAATTTGTTCAACAAATTTGATATTAAATTTCACGAATCGAATC
CAAATCCAAGTATTAAAAAGGAAGTCGGAGTTACTATGAAGGCAAAGAATTACAGAGTTTCAATGAAGGA
AAGATATTCAGGGGATTATAAAGACGATGACGACAAGTCAGGGGAAAACTTGTATTTCCAGGGCTCAGGG
ATGGCAGAAATCGGTACTGGCTTTCCATTCGACCCCCATTATGTGGAAGTCCTGGGCGAGCGCATGCACT
ACGTCGATGTTGGTCCGCGCGATGGCACCCCTGTGCTGTTCCTGCACGGTAACCCGACCTCCTCCTACGT
GTGGCGCAACATCATCCCGCATGTTGCACCGACCCATCGCTGCATTGCTCCAGACCTGATCGGTATGGGC
AAATCCGACAAACCAGACCTGGGTTATTTCTTCGACGACCACGTCCGCTTCATGGATGCCTTCATCGAAG
CCCTGGGTCTGGAAGAGGTCGTCCTGGTCATTCACGACTGGGGCTCCGCTCTGGGTTTCCACTGGGCCAA
GCGCAATCCAGAGCGCGTCAAAGGTATTGCATTTATGGAGTTCATCCGCCCTATCCCGACCTGGGACGAA
TGGCCAGAATTTGCCCGCGAGACCTTCCAGGCCTTCCGCACCACCGACGTCGGCCGCAAGCTGATCATCG
ATCAGAACGTTTTTATCGAGGGTACGCTGCCGATGGGTGTCGTCCGCCCGCTGACTGAAGTCGAGATGGA
CCATTACCGCGAGCCGTTCCTGAATCCTGTTGACCGCGAGCCACTGTGGCGCTTCCCAAACGAGCTGCCA
ATCGCCGGTGAGCCAGCGAACATCGTCGCGCTGGTCGAAGAATACATGGACTGGCTGCACCAGTCCCCTG
TCCCGAAGCTGCTGTTCTGGGGCACCCCAGGCGTTCTGATCCCACCGGCCGAAGCCGCTCGCCTGGCCAA
AAGCCTGCCTAACTGCAAGGCTGTGGACATCGGCCCGGGTCTGAATCTGCTGCAAGAAGACAACCCGGAC
CTGATCGGCAGCGAGATCGCGCGCTGGCTGTCGACGCTCGAGATTTCCGGCGGCAGCAGCCATCATCATC
ATCATCATGGGTCAGGGTAATAATCGAATTCAAGGCCTCTCGAGCCTCTAGAACTATAGTGAGTCGTATT
ACGTAGATCCAGACATGATAAGATACATTGATGAGTTTGGACAAACCACAACTAGAATGCAGTGAAAAAA
ATGCTTTATTTGTGAAATTTGTGATGCTATTGCTTTATTTGTAACCATTATAAGCTGCAATAAACAAGTT
AACAACAACAATTGCATTCATTTTATGTTTCAGGTTCAGGGGGAGGTGTGGGAGGTTTTTTAATTCGCGG
CCGCGGCGCCAATGCATTGGGCCCGGTACCCAGCTTTTGTTCCCTTTAGTGAGGGTTAATTGCGCGCTTG
GCGTAATCATGGTCATAGCTGTTTCCTGTGTGAAATTGTTATCCGCTCACAATTCCACACAACATACGAG
CCGGGAGCATAAAGTGTAAAGCCTGGGGTGCCTAATGAGTGAGCTAACTCACATTAATTGCGTTGCGCTC
ACTGCCCGCTTTCCAGTCGGGAAACCTGTCGTGCCAGCTGCATTAATGAATCGGCCAACGCGCGGGGAGA
GGCGGTTTGCGTATTGGGCGCTCTTCCGCTTCCTCGCTCACTGACTCGCTGCGCTCGGTCGTTCGGCTGC
GGCGAGCGGTATCAGCTCACTCAAAGGCGGTAATACGGTTATCCACAGAATCAGGGGATAACGCAGGAAA
GAACATGTGAGCAAAAGGCCAGCAAAAGGCCAGGAACCGTAAAAAGGCCGCGTTGCTGGCGTTTTTCCAT
AGGCTCCGCCCCCCTGACGAGCATCACAAAAATCGACGCTCAAGTCAGAGGTGGCGAAACCCGACAGGAC
TATAAAGATACCAGGCGTTTCCCCCTGGAAGCTCCCTCGTGCGCTCTCCTGTTCCGACCCTGCCGCTTAC
CGGATACCTGTCCGCCTTTCTCCCTTCGGGAAGCGTGGCGCTTTCTCATAGCTCACGCTGTAGGTATCTC
AGTTCGGTGTAGGTCGTTCGCTCCAAGCTGGGCTGTGTGCACGAACCCCCCGTTCAGCCCGACCGCTGCG
CCTTATCCGGTAACTATCGTCTTGAGTCCAACCCGGTAAGACACGACTTATCGCCACTGGCAGCAGCCAC
TGGTAACAGGATTAGCAGAGCGAGGTATGTAGGCGGTGCTACAGAGTTCTTGAAGTGGTGGCCTAACTAC
GGCTACACTAGAAGAACAGTATTTGGTATCTGCGCTCTGCTGAAGCCAGTTACCTTCGGAAAAAGAGTTG
GTAGCTCTTGATCCGGCAAACAAACCACCGCTGGTAGCGGTGGTTTTTTTGTTTGCAAGCAGCAGATTAC
GCGCAGAAAAAAAGGATCTCAAGAAGATCCTTTGATCTTTTCTACGGGGTCTGACGCTCAGTGGAACGAA
AACTCACGTTAAGGGATTTTGGTCATGAGATTATCAAAAAGGATCTTCACCTAGATCCTTTTAAATTAAA
AATGAAGTTTTAAATCAATCTAAAGTATATATGAGTAAACTTGGTCTGACAGTTACCAATGCTTAATCAG
TGAGGCACCTATCTCAGCGATCTGTCTATTTCGTTCATCCATAGTTGCCTGACTCCCCGTCGTGTAGATA
ACTACGATACGGGAGGGCTTACCATCTGGCCCCAGTGCTGCAATGATACCGCGAGACCCACGCTCACCGG
CTCCAGATTTATCAGCAATAAACCAGCCAGCCGGAAGGGCCGAGCGCAGAAGTGGTCCTGCAACTTTATC
CGCCTCCATCCAGTCTATTAATTGTTGCCGGGAAGCTAGAGTAAGTAGTTCGCCAGTTAATAGTTTGCGC
AACGTTGTTGCCATTGCTACAGGCATCGTGGTGTCACGCTCGTCGTTTGGTATGGCTTCATTCAGCTCCG
GTTCCCAACGATCAAGGCGAGTTACATGATCCCCCATGTTGTGCAAAAAAGCGGTTAGCTCCTTCGGTCC
TCCGATCGTTGTCAGAAGTAAGTTGGCCGCAGTGTTATCACTCATGGTTATGGCAGCACTGCATAATTCT
CTTACTGTCATGCCATCCGTAAGATGCTTTTCTGTGACTGGTGAGTACTCAACCAAGTCATTCTGAGAAT
AGTGTATGCGGCGACCGAGTTGCTCTTGCCCGGCGTCAATACGGGATAATACCGCGCCACATAGCAGAAC
TTTAAAAGTGCTCATCATTGGAAAACGTTCTTCGGGGCGAAAACTCTCAAGGATCTTACCGCTGTTGAGA
TCCAGTTCGATGTAACCCACTCGTGCACCCAACTGATCTTCAGCATCTTTTACTTTCACCAGCGTTTCTG
GGTGAGCAAAAACAGGAAGGCAAAATGCCGCAAAAAAGGGAATAAGGGCGACACGGAAATGTTGAATACT
CATACTCTTCCTTTTTCAATATTATTGAAGCATTTATCAGGGTTATTGTCTCATGAGCGGATACATATTT
GAATGTATTTAGAAAAATAAACAAATAGGGGTTCCGCGCACATTTCCCCGAAAAGTGCCACCTAAATTGT
AAGCGTTAATATTTTGTTAAAATTCGCGTTAAATTTTTGTTAAATCAGCTCATTTTTTAACCAATAGGCC
GAAATCGGCAAAATCCCTTATAAATCAAAAGAATAGACCGAGATAGGGT
[37 nt withheld, positions 5230-5266]
AAAGAACGTGGACTCCAACGTCAAAGG
[49 nt withheld, positions 5294-5342]
T
[91 nt withheld, positions 5344-5434]
G
[124 nt withheld, positions 5436-5559]
CCCATTCGCCATTCAGGCTGCGCAACTGTTGGGAAGGGCGATCGGTGCGGGCCTCTTCGCTATTACGCCA
GTCGACCGCCAATTCAATATGGCGTATATGGACTCATGCCAATTCAATATGGTGGATCTGGACCTGTGCC
AATTCAATATGGCGTATATGGACTCGTGCCAATTCAATATGGTGGATCTGGACCCCAGCCAATTCAATAT
GGCGGACTTGGCACCATGCCAATTCAATATGGCGGACCTGGCACTGTGCCAACTGGGGAGGGGTCTACTT
GGCACGGTGCCAAGTTTGAGGAGGGGTCTTGGCCCTGTGCCAAGTCCGCCATATTGAATTGGCATGGTGC
CAATAATGGCGGCCATATTGGCTATATGCCAGGATCAATATATAGGCAATATCCAATATGGCCCTATGCC
AATATGGCTATTGGCCAGGTTCAATACTATGTATTGGCCCTATGCCATATAGTATTCCATATATGGGTTT
TCCTATTGACGTAGATAGCCCCTCCCAATGGGCGGTCCCATATACCATATATGGGGCTTCCTAATACCGC
CCATAGCCACTCCCCCATTGACGTCAATGGTCTCTATATATGGTCTTTCCTATTGACGTCATATGGGCGG
TCCTATTGACGTATATGGCGCCTCCCCCATTGACGTCAATTACGGTAAATGGCCCGCCTGGCTCAATGCC
CATTGACGTCAATAGGACCACCCACCATTGACGTCAATGGGATGGCTCATTGCCCATTCATATCCGTTCT
CACGCCCCCTATTGACGTCAATGACGGTAAATGGCCCACTTGGCAGTACATCAATATCTATTAATAGTAA
CTTGGCAAGTACATTACTATTGGAAGTACGCCAGGGTACATTGGCAGTACTCCCATTGACGTCAATGGCG
GTAAATGGCCCGCGATGGCTGCCAAGTACATCCCCATTGACGTCAATGGGGAGGGGCAATGACGCAAATG
GGCGTTCCATTGACGTAAATGGGCGGTAGGCGTGCCTAATGGGAGGTCTATATAAGCAATGCTCGTTTAG
GGAAC
